>Addgene plasmid #46175 | pET15b/GgVcl 1-258 A50I mutation | depositor full sequence | sequence record 65068 | pET15b/GgVcl 1-258 A50I mutation sequence 6485 bps
TTCTTGAAGACGAAAGGGCCTCGTGATACGCCTATTTTTATAGGTTAATGTCATGATAATAATGGTTTCT
TAGACGTCAGGTGGCACTTTTCGGGGAAATGTGCGCGGAACCCCTATTTGTTTATTTTTCTAAATACATT
CAAATATGTATCCGCTCATGAGACAATAACCCTGATAAATGCTTCAATAATATTGAAAAAGGAAGAGTAT
GAGTATTCAACATTTCCGTGTCGCCCTTATTCCCTTTTTTGCGGCATTTTGCCTTCCTGTTTTTGCTCAC
CCAGAAACGCTGGTGAAAGTAAAAGATGCTGAAGATCAGTTGGGTGCACGAGTGGGTTACATCGAACTGG
ATCTCAACAGCGGTAAGATCCTTGAGAGTTTTCGCCCCGAAGAACGTTTTCCAATGATGAGCACTTTTAA
AGTTCTGCTATGTGGCGCGGTATTATCCCGTGTTGACGCCGGGCAAGAGCAACTCGGTCGCCGCATACAC
TATTCTCAGAATGACTTGGTTGAGTACTCACCAGTCACAGAAAAGCATCTTACGGATGGCATGACAGTAA
GAGAATTATGCAGTGCTGCCATAACCATGAGTGATAACACTGCGGCCAACTTACTTCTGACAACGATCGG
AGGACCGAAGGAGCTAACCGCTTTTTTGCACAACATGGGGGATCATGTAACTCGCCTTGATCGTTGGGAA
CCGGAGCTGAATGAAGCCATACCAAACGACGAGCGTGACACCACGATGCCTGCAGCAATGGCAACAACGT
TGCGCAAACTATTAACTGGCGAACTACTTACTCTAGCTTCCCGGCAACAATTAATAGACTGGATGGAGGC
GGATAAAGTTGCAGGACCACTTCTGCGCTCGGCCCTTCCGGCTGGCTGGTTTATTGCTGATAAATCTGGA
GCCGGTGAGCGTGGGTCTCGCGGTATCATTGCAGCACTGGGGCCAGATGGTAAGCCCTCCCGTATCGTAG
TTATCTACACGACGGGGAGTCAGGCAACTATGGATGAACGAAATAGACAGATCGCTGAGATAGGTGCCTC
ACTGATTAAGCATTGGTAACTGTCAGACCAAGTTTACTCATATATACTTTAGATTGATTTAAAACTTCAT
TTTTAATTTAAAAGGATCTAGGTGAAGATCCTTTTTGATAATCTCATGACCAAAATCCCTTAACGTGAGT
TTTCGTTCCACTGAGCGTCAGACCCCGTAGAAAAGATCAAAGGATCTTCTTGAGATCCTTTTTTTCTGCG
CGTAATCTGCTGCTTGCAAACAAAAAAACCACCGCTACCAGCGGTGGTTTGTTTGCCGGATCAAGAGCTA
CCAACTCTTTTTCCGAAGGTAACTGGCTTCAGCAGAGCGCAGATACCAAATACTGTCCTTCTAGTGTAGC
CGTAGTTAGGCCACCACTTCAAGAACTCTGTAGCACCGCCTACATACCTCGCTCTGCTAATCCTGTTACC
AGTGGCTGCTGCCAGTGGCGATAAGTCGTGTCTTACCGGGTTGGACTCAAGACGATAGTTACCGGATAAG
GCGCAGCGGTCGGGCTGAACGGGGGGTTCGTGCACACAGCCCAGCTTGGAGCGAACGACCTACACCGAAC
TGAGATACCTACAGCGTGAGCTATGAGAAAGCGCCACGCTTCCCGAAGGGAGAAAGGCGGACAGGTATCC
GGTAAGCGGCAGGGTCGGAACAGGAGAGCGCACGAGGGAGCTTCCAGGGGGAAACGCCTGGTATCTTTAT
AGTCCTGTCGGGTTTCGCCACCTCTGACTTGAGCGTCGATTTTTGTGATGCTCGTCAGGGGGGCGGAGCC
TATGGAAAAACGCCAGCAACGCGGCCTTTTTACGGTTCCTGGCCTTTTGCTGGCCTTTTGCTCACATGTT
CTTTCCTGCGTTATCCCCTGATTCTGTGGATAACCGTATTACCGCCTTTGAGTGAGCTGATACCGCTCGC
CGCAGCCGAACGACCGAGCGCAGCGAGTCAGTGAGCGAGGAAGCGGAAGAGCGCCTGATGCGGTATTTTC
TCCTTACGCATCTGTGCGGTATTTCACACCGCATATATGGTGCACTCTCAGTACAATCTGCTCTGATGCC
GCATAGTTAAGCCAGTATACACTCCGCTATCGCTACGTGACTGGGTCATGGCTGCGCCCCGACACCCGCC
AACACCCGCTGACGCGCCCTGACGGGCTTGTCTGCTCCCGGCATCCGCTTACAGACAAGCTGTGACCGTC
TCCGGGAGCTGCATGTGTCAGAGGTTTTCACCGTCATCACCGAAACGCGCGAGGCAGCTGCGGTAAAGCT
CATCAGCGTGGTCGTGAAGCGATTCACAGATGTCTGCCTGTTCATCCGCGTCCAGCTCGTTGAGTTTCTC
CAGAAGCGTTAATGTCTGGCTTCTGATAAAGCGGGCCATGTTAAGGGCGGTTTTTTCCTGTTTGGTCACT
GATGCCTCCGTGTAAGGGGGATTTCTGTTCATGGGGGTAATGATACCGATGAAACGAGAGAGGATGCTCA
CGATACGGGTTACTGATGATGAACATGCCCGGTTACTGGAACGTTGTGAGGGTAAACAACTGGCGGTATG
GATGCGGCGGGACCAGAGAAAAATCACTCAGGGTCAATGCCAGCGCTTCGTTAATACAGATGTAGGTGTT
CCACAGGGTAGCCAGCAGCATCCTGCGATGCAGATCCGGAACATAATGGTGCAGGGCGCTGACTTCCGCG
TTTCCAGACTTTACGAAACACGGAAACCGAAGACCATTCATGTTGTTGCTCAGGTCGCAGACGTTTTGCA
GCAGCAGTCGCTTCACGTTCGCTCGCGTATCGGTGATTCATTCTGCTAACCAGTAAGGCAACCCCGCCAG
CCTAGCCGGGTCCTCAACGACAGGAGCACGATCATGCGCACCCGTGGCCAGGACCCAACGCTGCCCGAGA
TGCGCCGCGTGCGGCTGCTGGAGATGGCGGACGCGATGGATATGTTCTGCCAAGGGTTGGTTTGCGCATT
CACAGTTCTCCGCAAGAATTGATTGGCTCCAATTCTTGGAGTGGTGAATCCGTTAGCGAGGTGCCGCCGG
CTTCCATTCAGGTCGAGGTGGCCCGGCTCCATGCACCGCGACGCAACGCGGGGAGGCAGACAAGGTATAG
GGCGGCGCCTACAATCCATGCCAACCCGTTCCATGTGCTCGCCGAGGCGGCATAAATCGCCGTGACGATC
AGCGGTCCAGTGATCGAAGTTAGGCTGGTAAGAGCCGCGAGCGATCCTTGAAGCTGTCCCTGATGGTCGT
CATCTACCTGCCTGGACAGCATGGCCTGCAACGCGGGCATCCCGATGCCGCCGGAAGCGAGAAGAATCAT
AATGGGGAAGGCCATCCAGCCTCGCGTCGCGAACGCCAGCAAGACGTAGCCCAGCGCGTCGGCCGCCATG
CCGGCGATAATGGCCTGCTTCTCGCCGAAACGTTTGGTGGCGGGACCAGTGACGAAGGCTTGAGCGAGGG
CGTGCAAGATTCCGAATACCGCAAGCGACAGGCCGATCATCGTCGCGCTCCAGCGAAAGCGGTCCTCGCC
GAAAATGACCCAGAGCGCTGCCGGCACCTGTCCTACGAGTTGCATGATAAAGAAGACAGTCATAAGTGCG
GCGACGATAGTCATGCCCCGCGCCCACCGGAAGGAGCTGACTGGGTTGAAGGCTCTCAAGGGCATCGGTC
GAGATCCCGGTGCCTAATGAGTGAGCTAACTTACATTAATTGCGTTGCGCTCACTGCCCGCTTTCCAGTC
GGGAAACCTGTCGTGCCAGCTGCATTAATGAATCGGCCAACGCGCGGGGAGAGGCGGTTTGCGTATTGGG
CGCCAGGGTGGTTTTTCTTTTCACCAGTGAGACGGGCAACAGCTGATTGCCCTTCACCGCCTGGCCCTGA
GAGAGTTGCAGCAAGCGGTCCACGCTGGTTTGCCCCAGCAGGCGAAAATCCTGTTTGATGGTGGTTAACG
GCGGGATATAACATGAGCTGTCTTCGGTATCGTCGTATCCCACTACCGAGATATCCGCACCAACGCGCAG
CCCGGACTCGGTAATGGCGCGCATTGCGCCCAGCGCCATCTGATCGTTGGCAACCAGCATCGCAGTGGGA
ACGATGCCCTCATTCAGCATTTGCATGGTTTGTTGAAAACCGGACATGGCACTCCAGTCGCCTTCCCGTT
CCGCTATCGGCTGAATTTGATTGCGAGTGAGATATTTATGCCAGCCAGCCAGACGCAGACGCGCCGAGAC
AGAACTTAATGGGCCCGCTAACAGCGCGATTTGCTGGTGACCCAATGCGACCAGATGCTCCACGCCCAGT
CGCGTACCGTCTTCATGGGAGAAAATAATACTGTTGATGGGTGTCTGGTCAGAGACATCAAGAAATAACG
CCGGAACATTAGTGCAGGCAGCTTCCACAGCAATGGCATCCTGGTCATCCAGCGGATAGTTAATGATCAG
CCCACTGACGCGTTGCGCGAGAAGATTGTGCACCGCCGCTTTACAGGCTTCGACGCCGCTTCGTTCTACC
ATCGACACCACCACGCTGGCACCCAGTTGATCGGCGCGAGATTTAATCGCCGCGACAATTTGCGACGGCG
CGTGCAGGGCCAGACTGGAGGTGGCAACGCCAATCAGCAACGACTGTTTGCCCGCCAGTTGTTGTGCCAC
GCGGTTGGGAATGTAATTCAGCTCCGCCATCGCCGCTTCCACTTTTTCCCGCGTTTTCGCAGAAACGTGG
CTGGCCTGGTTCACCACGCGGGAAACGGTCTGATAAGAGACACCGGCATACTCTGCGACATCGTATAACG
TTACTGGTTTCACATTCACCACCCTGAATTGACTCTCTTCCGGGCGCTATCATGCCATACCGCGAAAGGT
TTTGCGCCATTCGATGGTGTCCGGGATCTCGACGCTCTCCCTTATGCGACTCCTGCATTAGGAAGCAGCC
CAGTAGTAGGTTGAGGCCGTTGAGCACCGCCGCCGCAAGGAATGGTGCATGCAAGGAGATGGCGCCCAAC
AGTCCCCCGGCCACGGGGCCTGCCACCATACCCACGCCGAAACAAGCGCTCATGAGCCCGAAGTGGCGAG
CCCGATCTTCCCCATCGGTGATGTCGGCGATATAGGCGCCAGCAACCGCACCTGTGGCGCCGGTGATGCC
GGCCACGATGCGTCCGGCGTAGAGGATCGAGATCTCGATCCCGCGAAATTAATACGACTCACTATAGGGG
AATTGTGAGCGGATAACAATTCCCCTCTAGAAATAATTTTGTTTAACTTTAAGAAGGAGATATACCATGG
GCAGCAGCCATCATCATCATCATCACAGCAGCGGCCTGGTGCCGCGCGGCAGCCATATGATGCCCGTCTT
CCACACGCGCACCATCGAGAGCATCTTGGAGCCCGTGGCTCAGCAGATCTCCCACCTGGTCATCATGCAC
GAGGAGGGGGAGGTAGACGGCAAGGCCATCCCGGACCTCACCGCCCCCGTGTCGGCCGTGCAGGCCACTG
TCAGCAACCTGGTGCGGGTTGGAAAAGAAACTGTGCAGACAACAGAAGACCAGATCTTGAAAAGGGATAT
GCCACCAGCATTCATCAAAGTAGAGAATGCCTGCACCAAGCTCGTTCGAGCAGCCCAGATGCTGCAAGCA
GATCCTTATTCAGTACCAGCTCGTGACTACCTAATTGATGGATCAAGAGGCATCCTTTCTGGAACATCAG
ACTTGCTTCTGACATTTGATGAAGCAGAGGTCCGTAAAATCATCCGTGTCTGCAAAGGAATATTGGAATA
TCTGACTGTGGCAGAAGTAGTAGAGACTATGGAGGATTTGGTGACATATACAAAGAATCTAGGGCCAGGA
ATGACAAAGATGGCAAAAATGATCGATGAGAGACAACAGGAATTAACTCATCAGGAACATAGGGTTATGC
TGGTGAACTCCATGAATACTGTGAAGGAGCTATTGCCTGTACTTATTTCAGCTATGAAGATCTTTGTAAC
CACAAAAAACACTAAAAGCCAGGGAATAGAAGAGGCCTTGAAAAATCGCAATTTCACAGTAGAGAAAATG
AGTGCTGAGATAAATGAAATAATCCGTGTATTACAACTCACTTCCTGGGATGAAGATGCCTGGTAGCTCG
AGGATCCGGCTGCTAACAAAGCCCGAAAGGAAGCTGAGTTGGCTGCTGCCACCGCTGAGCAATAACTAGC
ATAACCCCTTGGGGCCTCTAAACGGGTCTTGAGGGGTTTTTTGCTGAAAGGAGGAACTATATCCGGATAT
CCCGCAAGAGGCCCGGCAGTACCGGCATAACCAAGCCTATGCCTACAGCATCCAGGGTGACGGTGCCGAG
GATGACGATGAGCGCATTGTTAGATTTCATACACGGTGCCTGACTGCGTTAGCAATTTAACTGTGATAAA
CTACCGCATTAAAGCTTATCGATGATAAGCTGTCAAACATGAGAA
Features (pLannotate 1.2.2; 20 found; start..end, strand, type, name):
    104..208     +  promoter       AmpR promoter: bla
    209..1069    +  CDS            AmpR: β-lactamase; bla; confers resistance to ampicillin, carbenicillin, and related antibiotics
   1240..1828    +  rep_origin     ori: high-copy-number ColE1/pMB1/pBR322/pUC origin of replication
   2014..2156    -  misc_feature   bom: basis of mobility region from pBR322
   2258..2449    -  CDS            rop: Rop protein, which maintains plasmids at low copy number; rop
   2466..2846    +  CDS            YPB1_ECOLX: Protein predicted: Swiss-Prot protein existence level 4. From Escherichia coli.
   3088..3712    -  CDS            TcR (fragment): tetracycline efflux protein; tet; confers resistance to tetracycline
   3727..3748    -  protein_bind   CAP binding site: CAP binding activates transcription in the presence of cAMP. E. coli catabolite activator protein
   3761..4843    -  CDS            lacI: lac repressor; lacI; The lac repressor binds to the lac operator to inhibit transcription in E. coli. This inhibition can be relieved by adding lactose or isopropyl-β-D-thiogalactopyranoside (IPTG).
   4844..4921    -  promoter       lacI promoter: lacI
   4929..5208    -  CDS            TcR (fragment): tetracycline efflux protein; tet; confers resistance to tetracycline
   5230..5248    +  promoter       T7 promoter: promoter for bacteriophage T7 RNA polymerase
   5249..5273    +  protein_bind   lac operator: The lac repressor binds to the lac operator to inhibit transcription in E. coli. This inhibition can be relieved by adding lactose or isopropyl-β-D-thiogalactopyranoside (IPTG). lac repressor encoded by lacI
   5288..5310    +  RBS            RBS: efficient ribosome binding site from bacteriophage T7 gene 10 (Olins and Rangwala, 1989)
   5329..5345    +  CDS            capTEV™ (fragment): composite tag for in vivo biotinylation, TEV protease cleavage, and 6xHis tagging
   5356..5373    +  CDS            thrombin site: thrombin recognition and cleavage site
   5380..6180    +  CDS            Vcl (fragment): VINC_MOUSE - Experimental evidence at protein level: Swiss-Prot protein existence level 1. Actin filament (F-actin)-binding protein involved in cell- matrix adhesion and cell-cell adhesion. Regulates cell-surface E- cadherin expression and potentiates mechanosensing by the E-cadherin complex. May also play important roles in cell morphology and locomotion (By similarity). From Mus musculus (Mouse).
   6226..6273    +  terminator     T7 terminator: transcription terminator for bacteriophage T7 RNA polymerase
   6296..6400    -  CDS            TcR (fragment): tetracycline efflux protein; tet; confers resistance to tetracycline
   6448..6476    -  promoter       tet promoter: E. coli promoter for tetracycline efflux protein gene
