[The description below was written by a language model from this plasmid's Addgene catalogue record and pLannotate feature annotations shown in this document.]
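Description:
pET15b/GgVcl 1-258 A50I mutation is a bacterial expression plasmid built on the pET-15b backbone, about 6.5 kb in total, for producing a recombinant fragment of chicken (G. gallus) vinculin in E. coli. It is maintained through a ColE1/pBR322-type origin accompanied by the bom region and the rop gene, and is selected with ampicillin via the β-lactamase gene. The catalogue lists it as high copy, although rop normally moderates the copy number of this origin. The scattered tetracycline-resistance fragments and tet promoter in the annotation are non-functional remnants of the pBR322 ancestry of the backbone.

The insert of roughly 780 bp encodes vinculin residues 1-258, the VD1 head subdomain, carrying an A50I substitution that the record describes as abolishing talin binding. The mutation was introduced by site-directed mutagenesis into a corresponding wild-type construct deposited separately. Expression is driven by a T7 promoter with an adjacent lac operator and the phage T7 gene 10 ribosome binding site, and ends at the T7 terminator. The plasmid-borne lacI gene supplies repressor, so transcription stays low until induced with IPTG in a host that provides T7 RNA polymerase. The protein is made with a backbone-encoded N-terminal His tag followed by a thrombin cleavage site, allowing metal-affinity purification and optional tag removal. The automated annotation labels the tag region as a capTEV fragment and matches the insert to mouse vinculin. These reflect sequence similarity rather than the actual parts, since the catalogue gives the species as chicken. The construct most plausibly serves as a talin-binding-deficient control in biochemical studies of vinculin-talin interaction at focal adhesions.
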