Addgene plasmid #46175: pET15b/GgVcl 1-258 A50I mutation
Depositing lab: Susan Craig. Depositing organization: Johns Hopkins University and School of Medicine. Publication: A conformational switch in vinculin drives formation and dynamics of a talin-vinculin complex at focal adhesions. Cohen DM, Kutscher B, Chen H, Murphy DB, Craig SW. J Biol Chem. 2006 Jun 9;281(23):16006-15. Epub 2006 Apr 10. 10.1074/jbc.M600738200 PubMed 16608855.
Backbone
  Vector backbone: pET-15b
  Backbone manufacturer: EMD
  Backbone size w/o insert (bp): 5700
  Total vector size (bp): 6485
  Vector type: Bacterial Expression
Growth in bacteria
  Bacterial resistance: Ampicillin, 100 μg/mL
  Growth temperature: 37°C
  Growth strain: DH5alpha
  Copy number: High Copy
Gene/Insert
  Gene/Insert name: Vcl 1-258 A50I (alt name: Vinculin)
  Species: G. gallus (chicken)
  Insert size (bp): 780
  Mutation: aa 1-258 (VD1) A50I mutation; talin binding deficient
  GenBank ID: NM_205441.1
  Entrez Gene: VCL (a.k.a. VINC1)
  Promoter: T7
  Tag / fusion protein: His (N terminal on backbone)
  Cloning method: TOPO Cloning
  Sequencing primers: 5′ T7; 3′ T7 terminal
Terms and licenses: Academic/Nonprofit Terms; Industry Terms: Not Available to Industry
Depositor comments: See Addgene plasmid 46173 for wild-type cloning information. The A50I mutation was introduced by QuikChange mutagenesis (Stratagene).
How to cite: pET15b/GgVcl 1-258 A50I mutation was a gift from Susan Craig (Addgene plasmid # 46175 ; http://n2t.net/addgene:46175 ; RRID:Addgene_46175)
