>Addgene plasmid #46175 | pET15b/GgVcl 1-258 A50I mutation | addgene partial sequence | sequence record 66821 | T7 5'-TAATACGACTCACTATAGGG-3'
CCCTCTAGAAATAATTTTGTTTAACTTTAAGAAGGAGATATACCATGGGCAGCAGCCATCATCATCATCA
TCACAGCAGCGGCCTGGTGCCGCGCGGCAGCCATATGATGCCCGTCTTCCACACGCGCACCATCGAGAGC
ATCTTGGAGCCCGTGGCTCAGCAGATCTCCCACCTGGTCATCATGCACGAGGAGGGGGAGGTAGACGGCA
AGGCCATCCCGGACCTCACCGCCCCCGTGTCGGCCGTGCAGGCCATCGTCAGCAACCTGGTGCGGGTTGG
AAAAGAAACTGTGCAGACAACAGAAGACCAGATCTTGAAAAGGGATATGCCACCAGCATTCATCAAAGTA
GAGAATGCCTGCACCAAGCTCGTTCGAGCAGCCCAGATGCTGCAAGCAGATCCTTATTCAGTACCAGCTC
GTGACTACCTAATTGATGGATCAAGAGGCATCCTTTCTGGAACATCAGACTTACTTCTGACATTTGATGA
AGCGGAGGTCCGTAAAATCATCCGTGTCTGCAAAGGAATATTGGAATATCTGACTGTGGCAGAAGTAGTA
GAGACTATGGAGGATTTGGTGACATATACAAAGAATCTAGGGCCAGGAATGACAAAGATGGCGAAAATGA
TCGATGAGAGACAACAGGAATTAACTCATCAGGAACATAGGGTTATGCTGGTGAACTCCATGAATACTGT
GAAGGAGCTATTGCCTGTACTTATTTCAGCTATGAAGATCTTTGTAACCACAAAAAACACTAAAAGCCAG
GGAATAGAAGAGGCCTTGAAAAATCGCAATTTCACAGTAGAGAAAATGAGTGCTGAGATAAATGAAATAA
TCCGTGTATTACAACTCACTTCCTGGGATGAAGATGCCTGGTAGCTC
